Addgene plasmid #11388: pYFP-NGAT(A193T,N194Y)
Depositing lab: Joel Swanson. Publication: A Phosphatidylinositol-3-Kinase-Dependent Signal Transition Regulates ARF1 and ARF6 during Fcgamma Receptor-Mediated Phagocytosis. Beemiller P, Hoppe AD, Swanson JA. PLoS Biol. 2006 May 9. 4(6):e162. 10.1371/journal.pbio.0040162 PubMed 16669702.
Backbone
  Vector backbone: pEYFP-C1
  Backbone manufacturer: Clontech
  Backbone size w/o insert (bp): 4731
  Vector type: Mammalian Expression
  Selectable markers: Neomycin (select with G418)
Growth in bacteria
  Bacterial resistance: Kanamycin, 50 μg/mL
  Growth temperature: 37°C
  Growth strain: DH5alpha
  Copy number: High Copy
Gene/Insert
  Gene/Insert name: golgi associated, gamma adaptin ear containing, ARF binding protein 1 (alt names: GGA1; NGAT; hook)
  Species: H. sapiens (human)
  Insert size (bp): 141
  Mutation: Changed Alanine 193 to Threonine, and Asparagine 194 to Tyrosine
  GenBank ID: NM_013365
  Entrez Gene: GGA1
  Tag / fusion protein: YFP (N terminal on backbone)
  Cloning method: Restriction Enzyme; 5′ cloning site BglII (not destroyed); 3′ cloning site EcoRI (not destroyed)
  Sequencing primers: 5′ CCTGAGCAAAGACCCCAACGAGAA; 3′ CAGGGGGAGGTGTGGGAGGTTT
Resource information
  A portion of this plasmid was derived from a plasmid made by: hGGA1 cDNA was a gift of Juan Bonifacino. The N-terminal end of the GAT domain, corresponding to amino acids 165-210 and termed NGAT, were amplified and inserted in pEYFP-C1. This was then mutagenized to create the A193T, N194Y mutation.
Terms and licenses: Academic/Nonprofit Terms; Industry Terms: Not Available to Industry
Depositor comments: Encodes a YFP fusion to the N-terminus of the mutated GGA1 NGAT domain. YFP is the monomeric (A207K) version of Citrine, a pH-insensitive YFP variant.
How to cite: pYFP-NGAT(A193T,N194Y) was a gift from Joel Swanson (Addgene plasmid # 11388 ; http://n2t.net/addgene:11388 ; RRID:Addgene_11388)
