[The description below was written by a language model from this plasmid's Addgene catalogue record and pLannotate feature annotations shown in this document.]
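Description:
pYFP-NGAT(A193T,N194Y) is a mammalian expression plasmid built on the Clontech pEYFP-C1 backbone. It encodes a yellow fluorescent protein fused to the N-terminus of a short, mutated fragment of human GGA1. Transcription is driven by the human cytomegalovirus immediate early enhancer and promoter and terminated by an SV40 polyadenylation signal. The fluorescent moiety is not the original EYFP. It is monomeric Citrine (the A207K variant), which the depositor describes as a pH-insensitive YFP, and the feature table annotates it as mCitrine accordingly.

The insert of about 141 bp was cloned between the BglII and EcoRI sites, both of which are retained. It corresponds to amino acids 165–210 of GGA1, the N-terminal end of the GAT domain, termed NGAT. After cloning, this fragment was mutagenized to change alanine 193 to threonine and asparagine 194 to tyrosine. The automated annotation labels the fragment by similarity to mouse Gga1, but the catalogue record states that the source cDNA was human.

The plasmid replicates at high copy in E. coli from a ColE1/pUC-type origin and also carries an f1 origin. A single Tn5 aminoglycoside phosphotransferase gene sits downstream of tandem bacterial (bla) and SV40 early promoters and is followed by an HSV TK polyadenylation signal. It confers kanamycin resistance in bacteria and G418 resistance in mammalian cells. The short large T antigen, ble and bGH poly(A) fragments in the feature table appear to be partial matches within backbone sequence rather than functional elements.

GGA1 is an ARF-binding protein, and the associated publication concerns ARF1 and ARF6 regulation during Fcγ receptor-mediated phagocytosis. This suggests use in fluorescence imaging alongside the wild-type NGAT fusion, but the record does not state the functional effect of the two substitutions.
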