Features (pLannotate 1.2.2; 15 found; start..end, strand, type, name):
     61..364     +  enhancer       CMV enhancer: human cytomegalovirus immediate early enhancer
    365..568     +  promoter       CMV promoter: human cytomegalovirus (CMV) immediate early promoter
    613..1329    +  CDS            mCitrine: mCitrine is a basic (constitutively fluorescent) yellow fluorescent protein published in 2001, derived from Aequorea victoria.
   1339..1482    +  CDS            Gga1 (fragment): GGA1_MOUSE - Experimental evidence at protein level: Swiss-Prot protein existence level 1. Plays a role in protein sorting and trafficking between the trans-Golgi network (TGN) and endosomes (PubMed:25405894). Mediates the ARF-dependent recruitment of clathrin to the TGN and binds ubiquitinated proteins and membrane cargo molecules with a cytosolic acidic cluster-dileucine (DXXLL) motif. Mediates export of the GPCR receptor ADRA2B to the cell surface (By similarity). Required for targeting PKD1:PKD2 complex from the trans-Golgi network to the cilium membrane (PubMed:25405894). Regulates retrog
   1483..1519    +  misc_feature   MCS (fragment): multiple cloning site
   1536..1620    +  CDS            large T antigen (fragment): large T antigen from SV40 (simian virus 40)
   1643..1764    +  polyA_signal   SV40 poly(A) signal: SV40 polyadenylation signal
   1798..2226    -  rep_origin     f1 ori (sequence partly withheld): f1 bacteriophage origin of replication; arrow indicates direction of (+) strand synthesis
   2253..2357    +  promoter       AmpR promoter: bla
   2359..2716    +  promoter       SV40 promoter: SV40 enhancer and early promoter
   2751..3545    +  CDS            NeoR/KanR: aminoglycoside phosphotransferase from Tn5; aph(3')-II (or nptII); confers resistance to neomycin, kanamycin, and G418 (Geneticin®)
   3566..3718    +  CDS            ble (fragment): BLE_KLEPN - Experimental evidence at protein level: Swiss-Prot protein existence level 1. Binding protein with a strong affinity to the bleomycin family of antibiotics. Binds to CL990; an antimitotic-antibiotic compound. From Klebsiella pneumoniae.
   3777..3824    +  polyA_signal   HSV TK poly(A) signal: herpes simplex virus thymidine kinase polyadenylation signal (Cole and Stacy, 1985)
   3915..3931    -  polyA_signal   bGH poly(A) signal (fragment): bovine growth hormone polyadenylation signal
   4153..4741    +  rep_origin     ori: high-copy-number ColE1/pMB1/pBR322/pUC origin of replication
>Addgene plasmid #11388 | pYFP-NGAT(A193T,N194Y) | depositor full sequence | sequence record 6952 | Author sequence
TAGTTATTAATAGTAATCAATTACGGGGTCATTAGTTCATAGCCCATATATGGAGTTCCGCGTTACATAA
CTTACGGTAAATGGCCCGCCTGGCTGACCGCCCAACGACCCCCGCCCATTGACGTCAATAATGACGTATG
TTCCCATAGTAACGCCAATAGGGACTTTCCATTGACGTCAATGGGTGGAGTATTTACGGTAAACTGCCCA
CTTGGCAGTACATCAAGTGTATCATATGCCAAGTACGCCCCCTATTGACGTCAATGACGGTAAATGGCCC
GCCTGGCATTATGCCCAGTACATGACCTTATGGGACTTTCCTACTTGGCAGTACATCTACGTATTAGTCA
TCGCTATTACCATGGTGATGCGGTTTTGGCAGTACATCAATGGGCGTGGATAGCGGTTTGACTCACGGGG
ATTTCCAAGTCTCCACCCCATTGACGTCAATGGGAGTTTGTTTTGGCACCAAAATCAACGGGACTTTCCA
AAATGTCGTAACAACTCCGCCCCATTGACGCAAATGGGCGGTAGGCGTGTACGGTGGGAGGTCTATATAA
GCAGAGCTGGTTTAGTGAACCGTCAGATCCGCTAGCGCTACCGGTCGCCACCATGGTGAGCAAGGGCGAG
GAGCTGTTCACCGGGGTGGTGCCCATCCTGGTCGAGCTGGACGGCGACGTAAACGGCCACAAGTTCAGCG
TGTCCGGCGAGGGCGAGGGCGATGCCACCTACGGCAAGCTGACCCTGAAGTTCATCTGCACCACCGGCAA
GCTGCCCGTGCCCTGGCCCACCCTCGTGACCACCTTCGGCTACGGCCTGATGTGCTTCGCCCGCTACCCC
GACCACATGAAGCAGCACGACTTCTTCAAGTCCGCCATGCCCGAAGGCTACGTCCAGGAGCGCACCATCT
TCTTCAAGGACGACGGCAACTACAAGACCCGCGCCGAGGTGAAGTTCGAGGGCGACACCCTGGTGAACCG
CATCGAGCTGAAGGGCATCGACTTCAAGGAGGACGGCAACATCCTGGGGCACAAGCTGGAGTACAACTAC
AACAGCCACAACGTCTATATCATGGCCGACAAGCAGAAGAACGGCATCAAGGTGAACTTCAAGATCCGCC
ACAACATCGAGGACGGCAGCGTGCAGCTCGCCGACCACTACCAGCAGAACACCCCCATCGGCGACGGCCC
CGTGCTGCTGCCCGACAACCACTACCTGAGCTACCAGTCCAAACTGAGCAAAGACCCCAACGAGAAGCGC
GATCACATGGTCCTGCTGGAGTTCGTGACCGCCGCCGGGATCACTCTCGGCATGGACGAGCTGTACAAGT
CCGGACTCAGATCTAAGAATGTGATCTTTGAAGATGAGGAGAAATCCAAGATGCTGGCCCGCCTGCTGAA
GAGCTCCCATCCCGAAGACCTCCGCGCAACCTATAAGCTCATCAAAGAGATGGTGCAGGAGGACCAGAAG
CGGATGGAGAAGGAATTCTGCAGTCGACGGTACCGCGGGCCCGGGATCCACCGGATCTAGATAACTGATC
ATAATCAGCCATACCACATTTGTAGAGGTTTTACTTGCTTTAAAAAACCTCCCACACCTCCCCCTGAACC
TGAAACATAAAATGAATGCAATTGTTGTTGTTAACTTGTTTATTGCAGCTTATAATGGTTACAAATAAAG
CAATAGCATCACAAATTTCACAAATAAAGCATTTTTTTCACTGCATTCTAGTTGTGGTTTGTCCAAACTC
ATCAATGTATCTTAAGGCGTAAATTGTAAGCGTTAATATTTTGTTAAAATTCGCGTTAAATTTTTGTTAA
ATCAGCTCATTTTTTAACCAATAGGCCGAAATCGGCAAAATCCCTTATAAATCAAAAGAATAGACCGAGA
TAGGGT
[37 nt withheld, positions 1897-1933]
AAAGAACGTGGACTCCAACGTCAAAGG
[49 nt withheld, positions 1961-2009]
T
[91 nt withheld, positions 2011-2101]
G
[124 nt withheld, positions 2103-2226]
CAGGTGGCACTTTTCGGGGAAATGTGCGCGGAACCCCTATTTGTTTATTTTTCTAAATACATTCAAATAT
GTATCCGCTCATGAGACAATAACCCTGATAAATGCTTCAATAATATTGAAAAAGGAAGAGTCCTGAGGCG
GAAAGAACCAGCTGTGGAATGTGTGTCAGTTAGGGTGTGGAAAGTCCCCAGGCTCCCCAGCAGGCAGAAG
TATGCAAAGCATGCATCTCAATTAGTCAGCAACCAGGTGTGGAAAGTCCCCAGGCTCCCCAGCAGGCAGA
AGTATGCAAAGCATGCATCTCAATTAGTCAGCAACCATAGTCCCGCCCCTAACTCCGCCCATCCCGCCCC
TAACTCCGCCCAGTTCCGCCCATTCTCCGCCCCATGGCTGACTAATTTTTTTTATTTATGCAGAGGCCGA
GGCCGCCTCGGCCTCTGAGCTATTCCAGAAGTAGTGAGGAGGCTTTTTTGGAGGCCTAGGCTTTTGCAAA
GATCGATCAAGAGACAGGATGAGGATCGTTTCGCATGATTGAACAAGATGGATTGCACGCAGGTTCTCCG
GCCGCTTGGGTGGAGAGGCTATTCGGCTATGACTGGGCACAACAGACAATCGGCTGCTCTGATGCCGCCG
TGTTCCGGCTGTCAGCGCAGGGGCGCCCGGTTCTTTTTGTCAAGACCGACCTGTCCGGTGCCCTGAATGA
ACTGCAAGACGAGGCAGCGCGGCTATCGTGGCTGGCCACGACGGGCGTTCCTTGCGCAGCTGTGCTCGAC
GTTGTCACTGAAGCGGGAAGGGACTGGCTGCTATTGGGCGAAGTGCCGGGGCAGGATCTCCTGTCATCTC
ACCTTGCTCCTGCCGAGAAAGTATCCATCATGGCTGATGCAATGCGGCGGCTGCATACGCTTGATCCGGC
TACCTGCCCATTCGACCACCAAGCGAAACATCGCATCGAGCGAGCACGTACTCGGATGGAAGCCGGTCTT
GTCGATCAGGATGATCTGGACGAAGAGCATCAGGGGCTCGCGCCAGCCGAACTGTTCGCCAGGCTCAAGG
CGAGCATGCCCGACGGCGAGGATCTCGTCGTGACCCATGGCGATGCCTGCTTGCCGAATATCATGGTGGA
AAATGGCCGCTTTTCTGGATTCATCGACTGTGGCCGGCTGGGTGTGGCGGACCGCTATCAGGACATAGCG
TTGGCTACCCGTGATATTGCTGAAGAGCTTGGCGGCGAATGGGCTGACCGCTTCCTCGTGCTTTACGGTA
TCGCCGCTCCCGATTCGCAGCGCATCGCCTTCTATCGCCTTCTTGACGAGTTCTTCTGAGCGGGACTCTG
GGGTTCGAAATGACCGACCAAGCGACGCCCAACCTGCCATCACGAGATTTCGATTCCACCGCCGCCTTCT
ATGAAAGGTTGGGCTTCGGAATCGTTTTCCGGGACGCCGGCTGGATGATCCTCCAGCGCGGGGATCTCAT
GCTGGAGTTCTTCGCCCACCCTAGGGGGAGGCTAACTGAAACACGGAAGGAGACAATACCGGAAGGAACC
CGCGCTATGACGGCAATAAAAAGACAGAATAAAACGCACGGTGTTGGGTCGTTTGTTCATAAACGCGGGG
TTCGGTCCCAGGGCTGGCACTCTGTCGATACCCCACCGAGACCCCATTGGGGCCAATACGCCCGCGTTTC
TTCCTTTTCCCCACCCCACCCCCCAAGTTCGGGTGAAGGCCCAGGGCTCGCAGCCAACGTCGGGGCGGCA
GGCCCTGCCATAGCCTCAGGTTACTCATATATACTTTAGATTGATTTAAAACTTCATTTTTAATTTAAAA
GGATCTAGGTGAAGATCCTTTTTGATAATCTCATGACCAAAATCCCTTAACGTGAGTTTTCGTTCCACTG
AGCGTCAGACCCCGTAGAAAAGATCAAAGGATCTTCTTGAGATCCTTTTTTTCTGCGCGTAATCTGCTGC
TTGCAAACAAAAAAACCACCGCTACCAGCGGTGGTTTGTTTGCCGGATCAAGAGCTACCAACTCTTTTTC
CGAAGGTAACTGGCTTCAGCAGAGCGCAGATACCAAATACTGTCCTTCTAGTGTAGCCGTAGTTAGGCCA
CCACTTCAAGAACTCTGTAGCACCGCCTACATACCTCGCTCTGCTAATCCTGTTACCAGTGGCTGCTGCC
AGTGGCGATAAGTCGTGTCTTACCGGGTTGGACTCAAGACGATAGTTACCGGATAAGGCGCAGCGGTCGG
GCTGAACGGGGGGTTCGTGCACACAGCCCAGCTTGGAGCGAACGACCTACACCGAACTGAGATACCTACA
GCGTGAGCTATGAGAAAGCGCCACGCTTCCCGAAGGGAGAAAGGCGGACAGGTATCCGGTAAGCGGCAGG
GTCGGAACAGGAGAGCGCACGAGGGAGCTTCCAGGGGGAAACGCCTGGTATCTTTATAGTCCTGTCGGGT
TTCGCCACCTCTGACTTGAGCGTCGATTTTTGTGATGCTCGTCAGGGGGGCGGAGCCTATGGAAAAACGC
CAGCAACGCGGCCTTTTTACGGTTCCTGGCCTTTTGCTGGCCTTTTGCTCACATGTTCTTTCCTGCGTTA
TCCCCTGATTCTGTGGATAACCGTATTACCGCCATGCAT
