>Addgene plasmid #11388 | pYFP-NGAT(A193T,N194Y) | addgene partial sequence | sequence record 18184 | EGFP-C 5'-CATGGTCCTGCTGGAGTTCGTG-3'
GTCCGGACTCAGATCTAAGAATGTGATCTTTGAAGATGAGGAGAAATCCAAGATGCTGGCCCGCCTGCTG
AAGAGCTCCCATCCCGAAGACCTCCGCGCAACCTATAAGCTCATCAAAGAGATGGTGCAGGAGGACCAGA
AGCGGATGGAGAAGTAAGAATTCTGCAGTCGACGGTACCGCGGGCCCGGGATCCACCGGATCTAGATAAC
TGATCATAATCAGCCATACCACATTTGTAGAGGTTTTACTTGCTTTAAAAAACCTCCCACACCTCCCCCT
GAACCTGAAACATAAAATGAATGCAATTGTTGTTGTTAACTTGTTTATTGCAGCTTATAATGGTTACAAA
TAAAGCAATAGCATCACAAATTTCACAAATAAAGCATTTTTTTCACTGCATTCTAGTTGTGGTTTGTCCA
AACTCATCAATGTATCTTAAGGCGTAAATTGTAAGCGTTAATATTTTGTTAAAATTCGCGTTAAATTTTT
GTTAAATCAGCTCATTTTTTAACCAATAGGCCGAAATCGGCAAAATCCCTTATAAATCAAAAGAATAGAC
CGAGATAGGGT
[37 nt withheld, positions 572-608]
AAAGAACGTGGACTCCAACGTCAAAGG
[49 nt withheld, positions 636-684]
T
[91 nt withheld, positions 686-776]
G
[124 nt withheld, positions 778-901]
CAGGTGGCACTTTTCGGGGAAATGTGCGCGGAACCCCTATTTGTTTA
